Addgene plasmid #48425: pFUSB4_ATGC
Depositing lab: Stephen Ekker. Depositing organization: Mayo Foundation for Medical Education and Research. Publication: High Efficiency In Vivo Genome Engineering with a Simplified 15-RVD GoldyTALEN Design. Ma AC, Lee HB, Clark KJ, Ekker SC. PLoS One. 2013 May 29;8(5):e65259. doi: 10.1371/journal.pone.0065259. Print 2013. PubMed 23734242.
Backbone
  Vector backbone: pFUS_B4
  Vector type: Mammalian Expression, TALEN
Growth in bacteria
  Bacterial resistance: Spectinomycin, 50 μg/mL
  Growth temperature: 37°C
  Growth strain: Top10
  Copy number: Unknown
Gene/Insert
  Gene/Insert name: RVD sequence: NI NG NN HD
  Species: Synthetic
  Cloning method: Unknown
  Sequencing primers: 5′ ttgatgcctggcagttccct; 3′ cgaaccgaacaggcttatgt
Terms and licenses: Academic/Nonprofit Terms; Industry Terms: Not Available to Industry
Depositor comments: Plasmid was created using Golden Gate cloning.
How to cite: pFUSB4_ATGC was a gift from Stephen Ekker (Addgene plasmid # 48425 ; http://n2t.net/addgene:48425 ; RRID:Addgene_48425)
