[The description below was written by a language model from this plasmid's Addgene catalogue record and pLannotate feature annotations shown in this document.]
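Description:
pFUSB4_ATGC is a small (about 2.9 kb) intermediate array plasmid for TALEN assembly, built on the pFUS_B4 backbone by Golden Gate cloning. Its synthetic insert is a pre-assembled block of four TAL effector repeats carrying the repeat-variable diresidues NI, NG, NN and HD. Under the standard TALE code these recognise A, T, G and C respectively, which explains the plasmid name. The catalogue lists the vector type as "Mammalian Expression, TALEN", but the feature table shows no eukaryotic promoter, polyadenylation signal or nuclease domain. The plasmid is therefore best understood as a cloning module rather than an expression construct in its own right.

It is propagated in E. coli from a high-copy ColE1/pUC-type origin. Selection is with spectinomycin, conferred by the aadA aminoglycoside adenylyltransferase gene (SmR). That gene sits downstream of a class 1 integron Pc promoter fragment and a short remnant of a gentamicin acetyltransferase gene. Only a short lacZα fragment remains, consistent with the repeat array having replaced most of a lacZα screening cassette in the empty backbone, although the record does not state this. A lacI fragment and the rrnB T1 and T2 terminators are further backbone remnants. The annotation does not mark the repeat array itself, which presumably lies in the unannotated region near the start of the sequence.

The associated publication describes a simplified 15-RVD GoldyTALEN design for in vivo genome engineering. In that context, a pre-made four-repeat block like this one would be combined with other array modules and a final repeat in a second Golden Gate step to build a full-length TALEN in a destination vector. This would reduce the number of pieces that must be assembled for each new target site.
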