Features (pLannotate 1.2.2; 8 found; start..end, strand, type, name):
      3..39      -  CDS            lacZα (fragment): LacZα fragment of β-galactosidase; lacZ fragment
    596..619     +  promoter       Pc promoter (fragment): intI1 (promoter lies within the coding sequence); class 1 integron promoter
    795..851     +  CDS            GmR (fragment): gentamycin acetyltransferase; aacC1; confers resistance to gentamycin
    858..1649    +  CDS            SmR: aminoglycoside adenylyltransferase (Murphy, 1985); aadA; confers resistance to spectinomycin and streptomycin
   1742..2330    +  rep_origin     ori: high-copy-number ColE1/pMB1/pBR322/pUC origin of replication
   2513..2605    +  CDS            lacI (fragment): lac repressor; lacI; The lac repressor binds to the lac operator to inhibit transcription in E. coli. This inhibition can be relieved by adding lactose or isopropyl-β-D-thiogalactopyranoside (IPTG).
   2660..2687    -  terminator     rrnB T2 terminator: transcription terminator T2 from the E. coli rrnB gene
   2819..2862    +  terminator     rrnB T1 terminator: Escherichia coli rrnB; transcription terminator T1 from the E. coli rrnB gene
>Addgene plasmid #48425 | pFUSB4_ATGC | depositor full sequence | sequence record 70125 | Full Sequence
ATGTTTTCCCAGTCACGACGTTGTAAAACGACGGCCAGTCTTAAGCGTCTCATGGCCTGACCCCGGACCA
AGTGGTGGCCTATCGCCAGCAACATTGGCGGCAAGCAAGCGCTCGAAACGGTGCAGCGGCTGTTGCCGGT
GCTGTGCCAGGACCATGGCCTGACCCCGGACCAAGTGGTGGCTATCGCCAGCAACGGTGGCGGCAAGCAA
GCGCTCGAAACGGTGCAGCGGCTGTTGCCGGTGCTGTGCCAGGACCATGGCCTGACCCCGGACCAAGTGG
TGGCTATCGCCAGCAACAATGGCGGCAAGCAAGCGCTCGAAACGGTGCAGCGGCTGTTGCCGGTGCTGTG
CCAGGACCATGGCCTGACTCCGGACCAAGTGGTGGCTATCGCCAGCCACGATGGCGGCAAGCAAGCGCTC
GAAACGGTGCAGCGGCTGTTGCCGGTGCTGTGCCAGGACCATGGCCTGACCCCGGACCAAGTGGTGGCTA
TCGAGACGTCTAGACCAGCCAGGACAGAAATGCCTCGACTTCGCTGCTACCCAAGGTTGCCGGGTGACGC
ACACCGTGGAAACGGATGAAGGCACGAACCCAGTGGACATAAGCCTGTTCGGTTCGTAAGCTGTAATGCA
AGTAGCGTATGCGCTCACGCAACTGGTCCAGAACCTTGACCGAACGCAGCGGTGGTAACGGCGCAGTGGC
GGTTTTCATGGCTTGTTATGACTGTTTTTTTGGGGTACAGTCTATGCCTCGGGCATCCAAGCAGCAAGCG
CGTTACGCCGTGGGTCGATGTTTGATGTTATGGAGCAGCAACGATGTTACGCAGCAGGGCAGTCGCCCTA
AAACAAAGTTAAACATTATGAGGGAAGCGGTGATCGCCGAAGTATCGACTCAACTATCAGAGGTAGTTGG
CGTCATCGAGCGCCATCTCGAACCGACGTTGCTGGCCGTACATTTGTACGGCTCCGCAGTGGATGGCGGC
CTGAAGCCACACAGTGATATTGATTTGCTGGTTACGGTGACCGTAAGGCTTGATGAAACAACGCGGCGAG
CTTTGATCAACGACCTTTTGGAAACTTCGGCTTCCCCTGGAGAGAGCGAGATTCTCCGCGCTGTAGAAGT
CACCATTGTTGTGCACGACGACATCATTCCGTGGCGTTATCCAGCTAAGCGCGAACTGCAATTTGGAGAA
TGGCAGCGCAATGACATTCTTGCAGGTATCTTCGAGCCAGCCACGATCGACATTGATCTGGCTATCTTGC
TGACAAAAGCAAGAGAACATAGCGTTGCCTTGGTAGGTCCAGCGGCGGAGGAACTCTTTGATCCGGTTCC
TGAACAGGATCTATTTGAGGCGCTAAATGAAACCTTAACGCTATGGAACTCGCCGCCCGACTGGGCTGGC
GATGAGCGAAATGTAGTGCTTACGTTGTCCCGCATTTGGTACAGCGCAGTAACCGGCAAAATCGCGCCGA
AGGATGTCGCTGCCGACTGGGCAATGGAGCGCCTGCCGGCCCAGTATCAGCCCGTCATACTTGAAGCTAG
ACAGGCTTATCTTGGACAAGAAGAAGATCGCTTGGCCTCGCGCGCAGATCAGTTGGAAGAATTTGTCCAC
TACGTGAAAGGCGAGATCACCAAGGTAGTCGGCAAATAACCCTCGAGCCACCCATGACCAAAATCCCTTA
ACGTGAGTTACGCGTCGTTCCACTGAGCGTCAGACCCCGTAGAAAAGATCAAAGGATCTTCTTGAGATCC
TTTTTTTCTGCGCGTAATCTGCTGCTTGCAAACAAAAAAACCACCGCTACCAGCGGTGGTTTGTTTGCCG
GATCAAGAGCTACCAACTCTTTTTCCGAAGGTAACTGGCTTCAGCAGAGCGCAGATACCAAATACTGTCC
TTCTAGTGTAGCCGTAGTTAGGCCACCACTTCAAGAACTCTGTAGCACCGCCTACATACCTCGCTCTGCT
AATCCTGTTACCAGTGGCTGCTGCCAGTGGCGATAAGTCGTGTCTTACCGGGTTGGACTCAAGACGATAG
TTACCGGATAAGGCGCAGCGGTCGGGCTGAACGGGGGGTTCGTGCACACAGCCCAGCTTGGAGCGAACGA
CCTACACCGAACTGAGATACCTACAGCGTGAGCATTGAGAAAGCGCCACGCTTCCCGAAGGGAGAAAGGC
GGACAGGTATCCGGTAAGCGGCAGGGTCGGAACAGGAGAGCGCACGAGGGAGCTTCCAGGGGGAAACGCC
TGGTATCTTTATAGTCCTGTCGGGTTTCGCCACCTCTGACTTGAGCGTCGATTTTTGTGATGCTCGTCAG
GGGGGCGGAGCCTATGGAAAAACGCCAGCAACGCGGCCTTTTTACGGTTCCTGGCCTTTTGCTGGCCTTT
TGCTCACATGTTCTTTCCTGCGTTATCCCCTGATTCTGTGGATAACCGTATTACCGCCTTTGAGTGAGCT
GATACCGCTCGCCGCAGCCGAACGACCGAGCGCAGCGAGTCAGTGAGCGAGGAAGCGGAAGAGCGCCCAA
TACGCAAACCGCCTCTCCCCGCGCGTTGGCCGATTCATTAATGCAGCTGGCACGACAGGTTTCCCGACTG
GAAAGCGGGCAGTGAGCGCAACGCAATTAATACGCGTACCGCTAGCCAGGAAGAGTTTGTAGAAACGCAA
AAAGGCCATCCGTCAGGATGGCCTTCTGCTTAGTTTGATGCCTGGCAGTTTATGGCGGGCGTCCTGCCCG
CCACCCTCCGGGCCGTTGCTTCACAACGTTCAAATCCGCTCCCGGCGGATTTGTCCTACTCAGGAGAGCG
TTCACCGACAAACAACAGATAAAACGAAAGGCCCAGTCTTCCGACTGAGCCTTTCGTTTTATTTGATGCC
TGGCAGTTCCCTACTCTCGCGTTAACGCTAGCATGG
