>Addgene plasmid #48425 | pFUSB4_ATGC | addgene partial sequence | sequence record 73065 | pCR8_F1 5'-ttgatgcctggcagttccct-3'
TCACGACGTTGTAAAACGACGGCCAGTCTTAAGCGTCTCATGGCCTGACCCCGGACCAAGTGGTGGCTAT
CGCCAGCAACATTGGCGGCAAGCAAGCGCTCGAAACGGTGCAGCGGCTGTTGCCGGTGCTGTGCCAGGAC
CATGGCCTGACCCCGGACCAAGTGGTGGCTATCGCCAGCAACGGTGGCGGCAAGCAAGCGCTCGAAACGG
TGCAGCGGCTGTTGCCGGTGCTGTGCCAGGACCATGGCCTGACCCCGGACCAAGTGGTGGCTATCGCCAG
CAACAATGGCGGCAAGCAAGCGCTCGAAACGGTGCAGCGGCTGTTGCCGGTGCTGTGCCAGGACCATGGC
CTGACTCCGGACCAAGTGGTGGCTATCGCCAGCCACGATGGCGGCAAGCAAGCGCTCGAAACGGTGCAGC
GGCTGTTGCCGGTGCTGTGCCAGGACCATGGCCTGACCCCGGACCAAGTGGTGGCTATCGAGACGTCTAG
ACCAGCCAGGACAGAAATGCCTCGACTTCGCTGCTACCCAAGGTTGCCGGGTGACGCACACCGTGGAAAC
GGATGAAGGCACGAACCCAGTGGACATAAGCCTGTTCGGTTCGTAAGCTGTAATGCAAGTAGCGTATGCG
CTCACGCAACTGGTCCAGAACCTTGACCGAACGCAGCGGTGGTAACGGCGCAGTGGCGGTTTTCATGGCT
TGTTATGACTGTTTTTTTGGGGTACAGTCTATGCCTCGGGCATCCAAGCAGCAAGCGCGTTACGCCGTGG
GTCGATGTTTGATGTTATGGAGCAGCAACGATGTTACGCAGCAGGGCAGTCGCCCTAAAACAAAGTTAAA
CATTATGAGGGAAGCGGTGATCGCCGAAGTATCGACTCAACTATCAGAGGTAGTTGGCGTCATCGAGCGC
CATCTC
